Addgene plasmid #249569: pMB-pXD80-Eadh3
Purpose: Expresses Eadh3
Depositing lab: Emily Balskus. Depositing organization: Harvard University. Publication: Distinct classes of gut bacterial molybdenum-dependent enzymes produce urolithins. Bae M, Dong X, Avila-Pacheco J, Nguyen QD, Inyama F, Hill-Maini V, Clish CB, Balskus EP. Proc Natl Acad Sci U S A. 2025 Dec 30;122(52):e2501312122. doi: 10.1073/pnas.2501312122. Epub 2025 Dec 24. PubMed 41439715.
Backbone
  Vector backbone: pXD80
  Vector type: Bacterial Expression
Growth in bacteria
  Bacterial resistance: Kanamycin, 50 μg/mL
  Growth temperature: 37°C
  Growth strain: DH5alpha
  Copy number: High Copy
Gene/Insert
  Gene/Insert name: Eadh3
  Species: Gordonibacter urolithinfaciens DSM 27213
  Tag / fusion protein: His6 (N terminal on insert)
Terms and licenses: Academic/Nonprofit Terms; Industry Terms: Not Available to Industry
How to cite: pMB-pXD80-Eadh3 was a gift from Emily Balskus (Addgene plasmid # 249569 ; http://n2t.net/addgene:249569 ; RRID:Addgene_249569)
