[The description below was written by a language model from this plasmid's Addgene catalogue record and pLannotate feature annotations shown in this document.]
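Description:
pMB-pXD80-Eadh3 is a 12.4 kb bacterial expression plasmid built on the pXD80 backbone and carrying Eadh3 from Gordonibacter urolithinfaciens DSM 27213 with an N-terminal His6 tag. The backbone is derived from the broad-host-range plasmid RSF1010. The feature table shows the RSF1010 oriV together with the repA and repC replication genes and mobA (also known as repB), whose product supplies the primase function this origin needs. This self-contained replication system lets such plasmids be maintained in many bacteria beyond E. coli. The plasmid is also mobilizable: it carries the RSF1010 oriT with mobA and mobC, plus a second, IncP-type oriT next to a traJ fragment, so it can be transferred by conjugation when a helper supplies the transfer machinery. Selection is by kanamycin through the aphA-3 aminoglycoside phosphotransferase. Short remnants of a gentamicin resistance gene, a class 1 integron promoter and lacI appear to be leftovers from earlier vector construction. The catalogue lists the plasmid as high copy and propagated in DH5alpha.

Expression appears to be cumate-controlled. A divergently oriented cymR gene encodes the Pseudomonas putida cumate repressor, which binds the CuO operator located just upstream of the His tag. Adding cumate would release CymR and allow transcription. The promoter itself is not annotated. The roughly 3.4 kb unannotated stretch between the His tag and the T7Te and rrnB T2 terminators presumably holds the Eadh3 coding sequence, though the annotation does not delineate it. The associated publication concerns molybdenum-dependent gut bacterial enzymes that produce urolithins, so the plasmid is likely meant for heterologous expression and affinity purification of Eadh3. The record does not name the intended expression host.
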