Features (pLannotate 1.2.2; 21 found; start..end, strand, type, name):
     19..813     -  CDS            KanR: aminoglycoside phosphotransferase; aphA-3; confers resistance to kanamycin
    820..876     -  CDS            GmR (fragment): gentamycin acetyltransferase; aacC1; confers resistance to gentamycin
   1052..1075    -  promoter       Pc promoter (fragment): intI1 (promoter lies within the coding sequence); class 1 integron promoter
   1055..1198    -  CDS            YPR2_ECOLX (fragment): Protein predicted: Swiss-Prot protein existence level 4. From Escherichia coli.
   1475..1494    +  misc_feature   BioBrick prefix: BioBrick prefix for parts that start with "ATG"
   1497..2108    -  CDS            CymR: cumate repressor (Mullick et al., 2006); cymR from Pseudomonas putida
   2512..2539    +  protein_bind   CuO: CymR-binding P2 operator sequence from the p-cmt operon of Pseudomonas putida (Mullick et al., 2006) CymR
   2599..2616    +  CDS            7xHis (fragment): 6xHis affinity tag
   6046..6073    +  terminator     T7Te terminator: phage T7 early transcription terminator
   6205..6232    +  terminator     rrnB T2 terminator: transcription terminator T2 from the E. coli rrnB gene
   6347..6387    +  CDS            lacI (fragment): lac repressor; lacI; The lac repressor binds to the lac operator to inhibit transcription in E. coli. This inhibition can be relieved by adding lactose or isopropyl-β-D-thiogalactopyranoside (IPTG).
   6664..7515    -  CDS            RSF1010 RepC (fragment): replication protein C of the broad-host-range plasmid RSF1010 (Scholz et al., 1989); repC
   7502..8341    -  CDS            RSF1010 RepA: replication protein A of the broad-host-range plasmid RSF1010 (Scholz et al., 1989); repA
   8333..8407    -  ncRNA          Plasmid R1162: Accession: RF00043 - R1162-like plasmid antisense RNA
   8855..10981   -  CDS            mobA: MOBA2_ECOLX - Also known as repB. Experimental evidence at protein level: Swiss-Prot protein existence level 1. Part of the relaxosome complex that is responsible for plasmid transfer during conjugation. Locally unwinds DNA and catalyzes the cleavage of one of the DNA strands at oriT. The cleaved strand is then transferred through the dedicated type IV secretion apparatus. MobA remains covalently linked at the 5' end of the strand, and once in the recipient cell, it probably catalyzes the rejoining of the two ends of the strand, re-forming the circular plasmid DNA. The primase activity of MobA
  11062..11149   -  oriT           RSF1010 oriT: origin of transfer of the broad-host-range plasmid RSF1010 (Scholz et al., 1989)
  11180..11461   +  CDS            mobC: MOBC_ECOLX - Protein predicted: Swiss-Prot protein existence level 4. This protein is essential to promote the specific transfer of the plasmid in the presence of conjugative plasmids. From Escherichia coli.
  11491..11885   +  rep_origin     RSF1010 oriV: replication origin of the broad-host-range plasmid RSF1010; requires the RSF1010 RepA/B/C proteins for replication (Scholz et al., 1989)
  12050..12091   -  terminator     bacterial terminator: putative bacterial transcription terminator
  12129..12154   -  CDS            traJ (fragment): oriT-recognizing protein; traJ
  12187..12296   -  oriT           oriT: incP origin of transfer
>Addgene plasmid #249569 | pMB-pXD80-Eadh3 | addgene full sequence | sequence record 497388 | Addgene NGS Result
GGCGGGCTGGCCGGCCTTCTAAAACAATTCATCCAGTAAAATATAATATTTTATTTTCTCCCAATCAGGC
TTGATCCCCAGTAAGTCAAAAAATAGCTCGACATACTGTTCTTCCCCGATATCCTCCCTGATCGACCGGA
CGCAGAAGGCAATGTCATACCACTTGTCCGCCCTGCCGCTTCTCCCAAGATCAATAAAGCCACTTACTTT
GCCATCTTTCACAAAGATGTTGCTGTCTCCCAGGTCGCCGTGGGAAAAGACAAGTTCCTCTTCGGGCTTT
TCCGTCTTTAAAAAATCATACAGCTCGCGCGGATCTTTAAATGGAGTGTCTTCTTCCCAGTTTTCGCAAT
CCACATCGGCCAGATCGTTATTCAGTAAGTAATCCAATTCGGCTAAGCGGCTGTCTAAGCTATTCGTATA
GGGACAATCCGATATGTCGATGGAGTGAAAGAGCCTGATGCACTCCGCATACAGCTCGATAATCTTTTCA
GGGCTTTGTTCATCTTCATACTCTTCCGAGCAAAGGACGCCATCGGCCTCACTCATGAGCAGATTGCTCC
AGCCATCATGCCGTTCAAAGTGCAGGACCTTTGGAACAGGCAGCTTTCCTTCCAGCCATAGCATCATGTC
CTTTTCCCGTTCCACATCATAGGTGGTCCCTTTATACCGGCTGTCCGTCATTTTTAAATATAGGTTTTCA
TTTTCTCCCACCAGCTTATATACCTTAGCAGGAGACATTCCTTCCGTATCTTTTACGCAGCGGTATTTTT
CGATCAGTTTTTTCAATTCCGGTGATATTCTCATTTTAGCCATGATGTTTAACTTTGTTTTAGGGCGACT
GCCCTGCTGCGTAACATCGTTGCTGCTCCATAACATCAAACATCGACCCACGGCGTAACGCGCTTGCTGC
TTGGATGCCCGAGGCATAGACTGTACCCCAAAAAAACAGTCATAACAAGCCATGAAAACCGCCACTGCGC
CGTTACCACCGCTGCGTTCGGTCAAGGTTCTGGACCAGTTGCGTGAGCGCATACGCTACTTGCATTACAG
CTTACGAACCGAACAGGCTTATGTCCACTGGGTTCGTGCCTTCATCCGTTTCCACGGTGTGCGTCACCCG
GCAACCTTGGGCAGCAGCGAAGTCGAGGCATTTCTGTCCTGGCTGGCGAACGAGCGCAAGGTTTCGGTCT
CCACGCATTCGAAACCGGTATCCCGCCGCCGCCGCCGGATACCGGTTTCGAATTGAGATTGCCACCTGAC
GTCTAAGAAACCATTATTATCATGACATTAACCTATAAAAATAGGCGTATCACGAGGCCCTTTCGTCTTC
AAGGCGAAAAAACCCCGCCGAAGCGGGGTTTTTTGCGAAATATAATGACCCTCTTGATAACCCAAGAGGG
CATTTTTTAGGAACGGTTATTTGATTATTAATCCGGCGGCAACTGAAACGATTCGGATCCTGTATTACTA
TTCTGAATTCGCGGCCGCTTCTAGATCTAGCGCTTGAATTTCGCGTACCGCTCTCGCGCAATTTCGAGTG
TCGAGTTCCTGACACGCTCAAAGCGTTCTTTGTCCTTCTGCCATAGGCTACGAACAGCAAGCCCACGCAC
CGAATTGAATATCAACCAAAGGATATCTTCTGCATCATCACGCGAAAGACCACGGCTCACCAGAACACCA
AGCCACATATCCTCGACGACAAACCGATTCCTCTCTACCGTGCGCTGAATACCCTCGCGTAACGCTGGGT
CCCGGTCGGCAGCCACAATCAAATCAAGGCTGATAGAGAAGTCATCGTCGAGGAAAAATTCGGCGGCGTC
GTCCAGCATTTGCTGGATGACGTCATCCTCTGGCTTCAATTTCGCTAATCGAGCCCGACTGCGTTCGGTG
ATCTGTTCGTAAAGCCATTCAAAAGTGGCAAGCAGAAGCTCAAGCTTTGTCGGGAAATGATGGCTCTGCG
CTCCTCTGGAGACACCAGCAGCACCGGGCACATCTGCGATCCGGAATCCCGCGTAACCTTTTTCCCGTAA
AACCCCCAGGGCCGCTGCAATCAACTTGCCCTGGGTCTCCATTGCGCGCTCTGCCTGTGTTCTTCTCTTT
GGACTCATGATCACCAGCGACCTGCTTTCGTTCGTCCGGGCATCACCCGGGTTACTATCTAGTATCAATA
ACTAGATTATTGGTTGAAACGTACTATGTCAAGCAGTTCTAAAGATTGACTCCAAACGGTCGCCTTGCTA
TGCTCGTTTCGTTTCCTCCGCACGCGCGCGAAAGGCTCCTTCACGGAGCCAATGTACGCAAAAAACCCCG
CTTCAGCGGGGTTTTTTCGCCAAAAAAAACCCCGCCCTGTCAGGGGCGGGGTTTTTTTTTTTAGGGCCCT
ACTGACTGTGAGCCCGCTCGATCAACGGATCGGTAAAATACGGGCGAAAAAGAGAATCCCGAGCTTTTTT
GTTGCCGCATAGCGTATAGTAAGCATGTGCCCTCGAGGTGAGGGCGAGTGTTGCGGCCAGTAACAAACAG
ACAATCTGGTCTGTTTGTATTATGCAGCACACAGTGTTACCTCCTCGGGGACGAGGAGAGGAAAGAGGAT
TTAAAATGCATCACCATCACCATCACGACTACGACATCCCGACTACCTACACCGGCGGAGACGTGCCTTG
GCAGTGGGAAGAGGACGGCATGATCTGCACCAGGTCGGCCGCCTGGTCTGCGCCGGGCTGCCATGACGGC
TGCGGCGTCATCGTGTATACGGACAAGGAGACCGGCAAGTTCATCAAGGTCGAAGGCGACGAGGAGAATC
CGTACTACCAGGGGCGCCTCTGCATGCGCTGCCTCGACGTGGCCGAGGCGATCTACCATCCCGACCGGCT
GCTCCACCCGATGAAGCGCGACCCGAAGTTCCGCGGCAAGGCGGACAAGTGGGAGCGGATCACATGGGAA
GAAGCCTACGACATGATCGACGAGAAGTTCACCAAGATTCGCGACGAGTACGGCGGAAAGGCGATCATCT
TCGCATCCGGCACCGGCCGCGTCACACCGCCGATTAACGCACGCCTGGGATATGCGCTCGGCTCGATCCA
GTACTCGTATTTCCATTCCGGCAACGCGTGCTACGTTCCCCGCGTTGCAGCCGCGAACACCATCCAGGGC
TGCTACACCTGCCCCGACTTCTCGATGCAGTTCCCCGACCGCTACGACAATCCCGAATGGGTCGCCCCGA
AGAACATCTTCGTCTGGGGCAACAACCCGCTTATCGCCAATGCTGACGGCAACCTCGGCCATTGGGTCGT
CGACTGCATGAAGCGCGGCTCGAAGCTCATCGTCGTCGACCCGCGTTTGACCTGGCTCGCTGCGAAGGCA
GACCTCTGGCTGCAGATTCGCCCCGGCACCGACTCCATGCTCGCACTGTCCATGGGCAAATACATCATGG
AAAACGGCCTCTATGACCACGAGTTCGTCGAGAAATGGTGCTACGGCTTCGAGGAGTACGAGAAGGCTTG
CGAGCCCTACAACCTCGACTGGGCCTCTGAGGTCACCTGGCTTGACAAGGAAGACATCATCGCCGCTGCG
AAGTACATGTCCGAGAAGCCGACGGCCGTGCAGTGGGGCCTGGCCATCGACATGAACCTGCAGTGCGTCA
CCGCTTCCCAGGCACTGTGCAACCTGTGGTGCATCACCGGCCAGATCGACATCCCCGGCGGCATGATCAC
CGTGCACGACCCGTACAACACCGAGGTTTGGCTGCCGCCCGATCCCCGCGAGGTCTTCACCCCTGAGCAG
GAGAAAGAGCGCATCGGCTCCAACTACGAGATGATCACCAACTCCGGCATGGTCCAGTGCCAGGCGGACT
CCATGATCGATCAGCTGGTCACCGGCCGTCCGTTCAAGATCCGCGCAGCATGGATCCAGTCGACCAACCC
GCTCGCCTGCTGCGCACAGGACCCCGAGCCCCGCGTCGAGAAGGGTCTTAGGAACTGCGAGTTCGTCGTC
GGCGTCGACTGCTTCATGACGCCAACCCTCATGGCAAACTGCGATGTCGTGCTGCCGCTGTGCTTTTACC
CTGAGCGCGAGGGCCTGCGCTCGGTGTGGTACTACATCCAAAACACCAACAAGGCCTGCGAGCCGATGGG
CGAGTCGAAAGACGACTTCCAGATCAACTGGGAGCTCGGCCGCCGCTGGAACAAGGACCTCTGGCCAGGT
GAAACGCTTGAGGAGTACTTCTCCTACCTCATCAAGGAGGCCGGCATCACCTACGACAAGTCCCGCAAAC
TCAACTGGATCTACCCCGAGTTCCACTATCGCAAGTTCGAGAAGGGCGAGCAGCGCCCCGACGGCAAGGT
GGGATTCAACACACCGACCGGCCGCATCGAGCTGTGGTCGACGCTGCTGGCATCCTGGGGGCAGAAGCCG
CTGCCCTACTTCGAGGAGCCGCCGATGAGCCCCTACAGCCAGCCGGAACTCTACAAGGAGTACCCATTGG
TCCTCACCACCGGCGCACGCCACTACGAGTCCTTCCACTCTGAGCACAGGCAGATGAGCCGCCTGCGCTC
CAGACTTCCCCAGCCGCTGTTCGAAATCCATCCCGACAAAGCGGCAGAGCTCGGCATCGAAGACGGCGAC
TGGTGCTGGATCGAAAGCCCCATCGGCCGTTGCCGCGAGGTGGCGAAGGTGACCCCGATCGTCGACCCGC
GCGTGGTGCAAGCCGACCACGGCTGGTGGTTCCCCGAAGCCGACCCGGAGGACCAGGGCGAAGGCTGCTT
CGCAACCTATGCCCGCAACATCAACGTGTGCCTGCCGTCGGAATGCGGCGACACCGGGTTCGGCAACCAG
AGCAAGTGCTATCTGTGCAAGGTCTACAAGTGCACGCCGGAAGAAATCCCCCTGCCTGAACCGGCACAGC
CCAAGGACCGCTTCGCCGAGGGCAGTTTCCGCAACTCCACCCTCGAAGCAGAAATGGAGGACTAGCCATG
GCTGAGAAGGCATACGGACTGCTCATCAACTACGAGTTCTGCACCGGCTGCGGCACCTGCGAGATGGCCT
GTTCCGTCGAGCACGACATCCCCATCGGGCGTTACGGCATCCAGATGGCCACCATCGGCCCCTGGCAGAT
CGACAAGAAGAACTGGCAGCTCGACACGGTGCCCATTCCCACCGACGAGTGCGACCTGTGCGCCAAGCGC
GTTGAGAAGGGCAAGAAGCCAACGTGTGTGAAGCACTGCCAGTCGCTGTGCATGGAATACGGGCCCGTCG
ACGAGCTGACGGCGAAGCTGGCTGGCGCCACGACGAAGCACGTGCTCTTCGTACCCAAGGCGGGCACGGC
AGCAAAGCAGTAAGCGTTTAACCCTGGCGCTGAGCAGATTTCACTGAAATATTCCGCGAAAACAACCGCT
CAGCGCCGGGTCAAAGTGCAAAGAGGAAAGGGTGGGGGCCTGTGTGCGGTGGGTATACGCGCGTATGCGT
ACGTTGCGGTCTATGCGGCAAGGTCGACCCTCGCCCGCTCAACACTGCAGGCGCCTGTCCGATGTGCGGG
CAGGTCGCCGAGCCGGGAGCGCAGCATTGCAGCGTCTGCGGCGCCAGAATCCCCCGGGCGCCCGGCGAGG
AGGCACACCCGAGCAATGCTCGTCCCGACATTACGGGAATCAACGGGAAACAGGCCGAAGAGGCCGGAAG
GGAGAAACGATGATCGCGATGGAAGACGTCAAGCCGATTGAAGTGGAAGCATCGATCCCAGCCGAGCAGG
CGGCCGCCCCAAGCAACTCCCTCAAACGCAAGAGGCCGGAAGGCGAAGGCGCGGTCGAGATCTACTGCAC
CAAGTGCGGCGAGTCGGCGACCGACGGGCGCTTCAGCCCCTATGGCCCGAGCATGGAGTGGTGGTACACC
ATCGCCGGAACCCTCGACGAGATCCAGTGGGTCTATCAGACGGACAAGAACTACTGGGCGAAGGTGGTCG
AGCCGACCGTTCGATGCGGATGCGGTAGCGGGCGCGAGTGCAACCCCATGCTGTGGTCCGTGCGGCAGAT
TCCCGCAAGCTAGTCGACTCACACTGGCTCACCTTCGGGTGGGCCTTTCTGCGTTTATATACTAGAGAGA
GAATATAAAAAGCCAGATTATTAATCCGGCTTTTTTATTATTTAATTCCTGTTATAAAAAAAGGATCAAT
TTTGAACTCTCTCCCAAAGTTGATCCCTTAACGATCCCTGCAGGAGAAGGCCATCCTGACGGATGGCCTT
TTTGAAGCTTTCTAGAATCGGGGGCCCCCGGGGGGATTCTAGAACAATGGAAGTCCTCGTCTCGCCCTCG
AATTAGCCCGCTTAATGAGCGGGCTTTTTTTGAATTAATTCTCGCGAGCTGGCACGACAGGTTTCCCGAC
TGGAAAGCGGGCAGTGAGCGCAACGCAATTAATGTAAGTTAGCGCGAATTGCAAGCTGGCCGACGCGCTG
GGCTACGTCTTGCTGGCGTTCGGGAGCAGAAGAGCATACATCTGGAAGCAAAGCCAGGAAAGCGGCCTAT
GGAGCTGTGCGGCAGCGCTCAGTAGGCAATTTTTCAAAATATTGTTAAGCCTTTTCTGAGCATGGTATTT
TTCATGGTATTACCAATTAGCAGGAAAATAAGCCATTGAATATAAAAGATAAAAATGTCTTGTTTACAAT
AGAGTGGGGGGGGTCAGCCTGCCGCCTTGGGCCGGGTGATGTCGTACTTGCCCGCCGCGAACTCGGTTAC
CGTCCAGCCCAGCGCGACCAGCTCCGGCAACGCCTCGCGCACCCGCTGGCGGCGCTTGCGCATGGTCGAA
CCACTGGCCTCTGACGGCCAGACATAGCCGCACAAGGTATCTATGGAAGCCTTGCCGGTTTTGCCGGGGT
CGATCCAGCCACACAGCCGCTGGTGCAGCAGGCGGGCGGTTTCGCTGTCCAGCGCCCGCACCTCGTCCAT
GCTGATGCGCACATGCTGGCCGCCACCCATGACGGCCTGCGCGATCAAGGGGTTCAGGGCCACGTACAGG
CGCCCGTCCGCCTCGTCGCTGGCGTACTCCGACAGCAGCCGAAACCCCTGCCGCTTGCGGCCATTCTGGG
CGATGATGGATACCTTCCAAAGGCGCTCGATGCAGTCCTGTATGTGCTTGAGCGCCCCACCACTATCGAC
CTCTGCCCCGATTTCCTTTGCCAGCGCCCGATAGCTACCTTTGACCACCATGGCATCAGCGGTGACGGCC
TCCCACTTGGGTTCCAGGAACAGCCGGAGCTGCCGTCCGCCTTCGGTCTTGGGTTCCGGGCCAAGCACTA
GGCCATTAGGCCCAGCCATGGCCACCAGCCCTTGCAGGATGCGCAGATCATCAGCGCCCAGCGGCTCCGG
GCCGCTGAACTCGATCCGCTTGCCGTCGCCGTAGTCATACGTCACGTCCAGCTTGCTGCGCTTGCGCTCG
CCCCGCTTGAGGGCACGGAACAGGCCGGGGGCCAGACAGTGCGCCGGGTCGTGTCGGACGTGGCTGAGGC
TGTGCTTGTTCTTAGGCTTCACCACGGGGCACCCCCTTGCTCTTGCGCTGCCTCTCCAGCACGGCGGGCT
TGAGCACCCCGCCGTCATGCCGCCTGAACCACCGATCAGCGAACGGTGCGCCATAGTTGGCCTTGCTCAC
ACCGAAGCGGACGAAGAACCGGCGCTGGTCGTCGTCCACACCCCATTCCTCGGCCTCGGCGCTGGTCATG
CTCGACAGGTAGGACTGCCAGCGGATGTTATCGACCAGTACCGAGCTGCCCCGGCTGGCCTGCTGCTGGT
CGCCTGCGCCCATCATGGCCGCGCCCTTGCTGGCATGGTGCAGGAACACGATAGAGCACCCGGTATCGGC
GGCGATGGCCTCCATGCGACCGATGACCTGGGCCATGGGGCCGCTGGCGTTTTCTTCCTCGATGTGGAAC
CGGCGCAGCGTGTCCAGCACCATCAGGCGGCGGCCCTCGGCGGCGCGCTTGAGGCCGTCGAACCACTCCG
GGGCCATGATGTTGGGCAGGCTGCCGATCAGCGGCTGGATCAGCAGGCCGTCAGCCACGGCTTGCCGTTC
CTCGGCGCTGAGGTGCGCCCCAAGGGCGTGCAGGCGGTGATGAATGGCGGTGGGCGGGTCTTCGGCGGGC
AGGTAGATCACCGGGCCGGTGGGCAGTTCGCCCACCTCCAGCAGATCCGGCCCGCCTGCAATCTGTGCGG
CCAGTTGCAGGGCCAGCATGGATTTACCGGCACCACCGGGCGACACCAGCGCCCCGACCGTACCGGCCAC
CATGTTGGGCAAAACGTAGTCCAGCGGTGGCGGCGCTGCTGCGAACGCCTCCAGAATATTGATAGGCTTA
TGGGTAGCCATTGATTGCCTCCTTTGCAGGCAGTTGGTGGTTAGGCGCTGGCGGGGTCACTACCCCCGCC
CTGCGCCGCTCTGAGTTCTTCCAGGCACTCGCGCAGCGCCTCGTATTCGTCGTCGGTCAGCCAGAACTTG
CGCTGACGCATCCCTTTGGCCTTCATGCGCTCGGCATATCGCGCTTGGCGTACAGCGTCAGGGCTGGCCA
GCAGGTCGCCGGTCTGCTTGTCCTTTTGGTCTTTCATATCAGTCACCGAGAAACTTGCCGGGGCCGAAAG
GCTTGTCTTCGCGGAACAAGGACAAGGTGCAGCCGTCAAGGTTAAGGCTGGCCATATCAGCGACTGAAAA
GCGGCCAGCCTCGGCCTTGTTTGACGTATAACCAAAGCCACCGGGCAACCAATAGCCCTTGTCACTTTTG
ATCAGGTAGACCGACCCTGAAGCGCTTTTTTCGTATTCCATAAAACCCCCTTCTGTGCGTGAGTACTCAT
AGTATAACAGGCGTGAGTACCAACGCAAGCACTACATGCTGAAATCTGGCCCGCCCCTGTCCATGCCTCG
CTGGCGGGGTGCCGGTGCCCGTGCCAGCTCGGCCCGCGCAAGCTGGACGCTGGGCAGACCCATGACCTTG
CTGACGGTGCGCTCGATGTAATCCGCTTCGTGGCCGGGCTTGCGCTCTGCCAGCGCTGGGCTGGCCTCGG
CCATGGCCTTGCCGATTTCCTCGGCACTGCGGCCCCGGCTGGCCAGCTTCTGCGCGGCGATAAAGTCGCA
CTTGCTGAGGTCATCACCGAAGCGCTTGACCAGCCCGGCCATCTCGCTGCGGTACTCGTCCAGCGCCGTG
CGCCGGTGGCGGCTAAGCTGCCGCTCGGACAGTTCGAGGCTGGCCAGCCTGCGGGCCTTCTCCTGCTGCC
GCTGGGCCTGCTCGATCTGCTGGCCAGCCTGCTGCACCAGCGCCGGGCCAGCGGTGGCGGTCTTGCCCTT
GGATTCACGCAGCAGCACCCACGGCTGATAACCGGCGCGGGTGGTGTGCTTGTCCTTGCGGTTGGTGAAG
CCCGCCAAGCGGCCATAGTGGCGGCTGTCGGCGCTGGCCGGGTCGGCGTCGTACTCGCTGGCCAGCGTCC
GGGCAATCTGCCCCCGAAGTTCACCGCCTGCGGCGTCGGCCACCTTGACCCATGCCTGATAGTTCTTCGG
GCTGGTTTCCACTACCAGGGCAGGCTCCCGGCCCTCGGCTTTCATGTCATCCAGGTCAAACTCGCTGAGG
TCGTCCACCAGCACCAGACCATGCCGCTCCTGCTCGGCGGGCCTGATATACACGTCATTGCCCTGGGCAT
TCATCCGCTTGAGCCATGGCGTGTTCTGGAGCACTTCGGCGGCTGACCATTCCCGGTTCATCATCTGGCC
GGTGGTGGCGTCCCTGACGCCGATATCGAAGCGCTCACAGCCCATGGCCTTGAGCTGTCGGCCTATGGCC
TGCAAAGTCCTGTCGTTCTTCATCGGGCCACCAAGCGCAGCCAGATCGAGCCGTCCTCGGTTGTCAGTGG
CGTCAGGTCGAGCAAGAGCAACGATGCGATCAGCAGCACCACCGTAGGCATCATGGAAGCCAGCATCACG
GTTAGCCATAGCTTCCAGTGCCACCCCCGCGACGCGCTCCGGGCGCTCTGCGCGGCGCTGCTCACCTCGG
CGGCTACCTCCCGCAACTCTTTGGCCAGCTCCACCCATGCCGCCCCTGTCTGGCGCTGGGCTTTCAGCCA
CTCCGCCGCCTGCGCCTCGCTGGCCTGCTGGGTCTGGCTCATGACCTGCCGGGCTTCGTCGGCCAGTGTC
GCCATGCTCTGGGCCAGCGGTTCGATCTGCTCCGCTAACTCGTTGATGCCTCTGGATTTCTTCACTCTGT
CGATTGCGTTCATGGTCTATTGCCTCCCGGTATTCCTGTAAGTCGATGATCTGGGCGTTGGCGGTGTCGA
TGTTCAGGGCCACGTCTGCCCGGTCGGTGCGGATGCCCCGGCCTTCCATCTCCACCACGTTCGGCCCCAG
GTGAACACCGGGCAGGCGCTCGATGCCCTGCGCCTCAAGTGTTCTGTGGTCAATGCGGGCGTCGTGGCCT
GCCCGCTCTAATGCCCGGTTGGCATGGTCGGCCCATGCCTCGCGGGTCTGCTCAAGCCATGCCTTGGGCT
TGAGCGCTTCGGTCTTCTGTGCCCCGCCCTTCTCCGGGGTCTTGCCGTTGTACCGCTTGAACCACTGAGC
GGCGGGCCGCTCGATGCCGTCATTGATCCGCTCGGAGATCATCAGGTGGCAGTGCGGGTTCTCGCCGCCA
CCGGCATGGATGGCCAGCGTATACGGCAGGCGCTCGGCACCGGTCAGGTGCTGGGCGAACTCGGACGCCA
GCGCCTTCTGCTGGTCGAGGGTCAGCTCGACCGGCAGGGCAAATTCGACCTCCTTGAACAGCCGCCCATT
GGCGCGTTCATACAGGTCGGCAGCATCCCAGTAGTCGGCGGGCCGCTCGACGAACTCCGGCATGTGCCCG
GATTCGGCGTGCAAGACTTCATCCATGTCGCGGGCATACTTGCCTTCGCGCTGGATGAAGTCGGCCTTGG
CCCTGGCCGATTGGCCGCCCGACCTGCTGCCGGTTTTCGCCGTAAGGTGATAAATCGCCATGCTGCCTCG
CTGTTGCTTTTGCTTTTCGGCTCCATGCAATGGCCCTCGGAGAGCGCACCGCCCGAAGGGTGGCCGTTAG
GCCAGTTTCTCGAAGAGAAACCGGTAAGTGCGCCCTCCCCTACAAAGTAGGGTCGGGATTGCCGCCGCTG
TGCCTCCATGATAGCCTACGAGACAGCACATTAACAATGGGGTGTCAAGATGGTTAAGGGGAGCAACAAG
GCGGCGGATCGGCTGGCCAAGCTCGAAGAACAACGAGCGCGAATCAATGCCGAAATTCAGCGGGTGCGGG
CAAGGGAACAGCAGCAAGAGCGCAAGAACGAAACAAGGCGCAAGGTGCTGGTGGGGGCCATGATTTTGGC
CAAGGTGAACAGCAGCGAGTGGCCGGAGGATCGGCTCATGGCGGCAATGGATGCGTACCTTGAACGCGAC
CACGACCGCGCCTTGTTCGGTCTGCCGCCACGCCAGAAGGATGAGCCGGGCTGAATGATCGACCGAGACA
GGCCCTGCGGGGCTGCACACGCGCCCCCACCCTTCGGGTAGGGGGAAAGGCCGCTAAAGCGGCTAAAAGC
GCTCCAGCGTATTTCTGCGGGGTTTGGTGTGGGGTTTAGCGGGCTTTGCCCGCCTTTCCCCCTGCCGCGC
AGCGGTGGGGCGGTGTGTAGCCTAGCGCAGCGAATAGACCAGCTATCCGGCCTCTGGCCGGGCATATTGG
GCAAGGGCAGCAGCGCCCCACAAGGGCGCTGATAACCGCGCCTAGTGGATTATTCTTAGATAATCATGGA
TGGATTTTTCCAACACCCCGCCAGCCCCCGCCCCTGCTGGGTTTGCAGGTTTGGGGGCGTGACAGTTATT
GCAGGGGTTCGTGACAGTTATTGCAGGGGGGCGTGACAGTTATTGCAGGGGTTCGTGACAGTTAGTACGG
GAGTGACGGGCACTGGCTGGCAATGTCTAGCAACGGCAGGCATTTCGGCTGAGGGTAAAAGAACTTTCCG
CTAAGCGATAGACTGTATGTAAACACAGTATTGCAAGGACGCGGAACATGCCTCATGTGGCGGCCCTCGC
GAGAATTAATTCAGATAAAAAAAATCCTTAGCTTTCGCTAAGGATGATTTCTAGCGATGACCCTGCTGAT
TGGTTCGCTGACCGTAGACTGGTTGGCTTGGTTTCATCAGCCATCCGCTTGCCCTCATCTGTTACGCCGG
CGGTAGCCGGCCAGCCTCGCAGAGCAGGATTCCCGTTGAGCACCGCCAGGTGCGAATAAGGGACAGTGAA
GAAGGAACACCCGCTCGCGGGTGGGCCTACTTCACCTATCCTGCCCGGCTGACGCCGTTGGATACACCAA
GGAAAGTCTACACGAACCCTTTGGCAAAATCCTGTATATCGTGCGACATCGCGCGCGCGCGCGCGGATGC
TAGCGGCGCGCCAAAAAAAAGCCCGCTCATTA
